Addgene plasmid #149474: pBRG2
Purpose: Broad-Host range expression vector, pBBR origin, RhaR-RhaS activator, PrhaBAD promoter, GFPmut3b, Kanamycin Resistance Marker.
Depositing lab: Christopher Reisch. Depositing organization: University of Florida. Publication: A plasmid toolbox for controlled gene expression across the Proteobacteria. Schuster LA, Reisch CR. Nucleic Acids Res. 2021 Jun 14. pii: 6298615. doi: 10.1093/nar/gkab496. PubMed 34125913.
Backbone
  Vector backbone: Unspecified
  Vector type: Bacterial Expression, Synthetic Biology
Growth in bacteria
  Bacterial resistance: Kanamycin, 50 μg/mL
  Growth temperature: 37°C
  Growth strain: DH5alpha
  Copy number: Low Copy
Gene/Insert
  Gene/Insert name: RhaS-RhaR-GFP
  Species: Synthetic
  Promoter: PrhaBAD
  Cloning method: Ligation Independent Cloning
Terms and licenses: Academic/Nonprofit Terms; Industry Terms: Not Available to Industry
How to cite: pBRG2 was a gift from Christopher Reisch (Addgene plasmid # 149474 ; http://n2t.net/addgene:149474 ; RRID:Addgene_149474)
