[The description below was written by a language model from this plasmid's Addgene catalogue record and pLannotate feature annotations shown in this document.]
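Description:
pBRG2 is a low-copy, broad-host-range bacterial expression vector of about 7.9 kb, built as part of a plasmid toolbox for controlled gene expression across the Proteobacteria. It replicates from the pBBR1 origin of Bordetella bronchiseptica together with the plasmid-encoded pBBR1 Rep protein that this origin requires, a pairing that allows maintenance in many Gram-negative hosts besides E. coli. Selection is by kanamycin, conferred by the Tn5-derived neo (nptII) gene. The catalogue lists the backbone as unspecified. The short annotated fragments of TcR, CmR, lacZα, lacI, ble, an M13 origin and the Tn5 transposase appear to be non-functional remnants of earlier vector construction rather than working parts.

The payload is an L-rhamnose-inducible reporter cassette. The E. coli activator genes rhaS and rhaR sit on the reverse strand, divergent from the PrhaBAD (rhaB) promoter, so the regulators needed for rhamnose-dependent activation travel with the plasmid rather than depending on the host. Downstream of the promoter lies the sTRSV hammerhead ribozyme, a self-cleaving element commonly placed there as an insulator to trim the 5′ leader and make the transcript independent of promoter context. This is followed by the fluorescent reporter, a BioBrick suffix and a his operon terminator. The catalogue identifies the reporter as GFPmut3b. The automated annotation instead labels this open reading frame hfriFP, which is probably a database mislabel. The construct serves to measure the inducibility, leakiness and dynamic range of the rhamnose system in different proteobacterial hosts, and as a template in which the GFP gene could be replaced by a gene of interest.
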