Features (pLannotate 1.2.2; 18 found; start..end, strand, type, name):
      1..772     +  rep_origin     pBBR1 oriV: replication origin of the broad-host-range plasmid pBBR1 from Bordetella bronchiseptica; requires the pBBR1 Rep protein for replication
    773..1435    +  CDS            pBBR1 Rep: replication protein for the broad-host-range plasmid pBBR1 from Bordetella bronchiseptica
   1496..1565    +  CDS            TcR (fragment): tetracycline efflux protein; tet; confers resistance to tetracycline
   1895..1926    -  CDS            CmR (fragment): chloramphenicol acetyltransferase confers resistance to chloramphenicol
   1926..2003    +  rep_origin     M13 ori (fragment): M13 bacteriophage origin of replication; arrow indicates direction of (+) strand synthesis
   2007..2162    -  CDS            lacZα (fragment): LacZα fragment of β-galactosidase; lacZ fragment
   2163..3011    -  CDS            rhaR: transcriptional activator of rhaR and rhaS; E. coli rhaR; needed for rhamnose-dependent activation of the rhaB promoter
   3085..3921    -  CDS            rhaS: positive regulator of the rhaB promoter; E. coli rhaS; activated by L-rhamnose
   4067..4185    +  promoter       rhaB promoter: promoter of the E. coli rhaBAD operon, conferring tight induction with L-rhamnose and repression with D-glucose in the presence of RhaR and RhaS (Giacalone et al., 2006)
   4200..4249    +  misc_RNA       sTRSV HHRz: hammerhead ribozyme from the tobacco ringspot virus satellite RNA (Khvorova et al., 2003)
   4312..5025    +  CDS            hfriFP: hfriFP is a fluorescent protein published in 2013, derived from Herbaspirillum frisingense.
   5032..5052    +  misc_feature   BioBrick suffix: universal suffix for all parts
   5053..5110    +  terminator     his operon terminator: This putative transcriptin terminator from the E. coli his operon has a 2-bp deletion introduced during synthesis. Its efficiency has not been determined.
   5206..5289    -  CDS            lacI (fragment): lac repressor; lacI; The lac repressor binds to the lac operator to inhibit transcription in E. coli. This inhibition can be relieved by adding lactose or isopropyl-β-D-thiogalactopyranoside (IPTG).
   5300..5416    -  CDS            CmR (fragment): chloramphenicol acetyltransferase; cat; confers resistance to chloramphenicol
   5416..5568    -  CDS            ble (fragment): BLE_KLEPN - Experimental evidence at protein level: Swiss-Prot protein existence level 1. Binding protein with a strong affinity to the bleomycin family of antibiotics. Binds to CL990; an antimitotic-antibiotic compound. From Klebsiella pneumoniae.
   5592..6383    -  CDS            neo: KKA2_KLEPN - Also known as kan, nptII. Experimental evidence at protein level: Swiss-Prot protein existence level 1. Resistance to kanamycin, neomycin, paromomycin, ribostamycin, butirosin and gentamicin B. From Klebsiella pneumoniae.
   6415..6699    -  CDS            tnpA (fragment): TN5P_ECOLX - Also known as tnp. Experimental evidence at protein level: Swiss-Prot protein existence level 1. Mediates transposition of transposon Tn5 by a 'cut and paste' mechanism. First, the monomeric transposase binds the 19 bp inverted DNA repeats flanking the transposon. Then, dimerization of the DNA- bound transposase creates a synaptic DNA complex. After nicking of the first DNA strand, excision of the transposon proceeds through a series of intermediates. The transposase then mediates the insertion of the transposon at a new site by strand transfer. The activity of the wild- type tran
>Addgene plasmid #149474 | pBRG2 | addgene full sequence | sequence record 313276 | Addgene NGS Result
GCGGCCACCGGCTGGCTCGCTTCGCTCGGCCCGTGGACAACCCTGCTGGACAAGCTGATGGACAGGCTGC
GCCTGCCCACGAGCTTGACCACAGGGATTGCCCACCGGCTACCCAGCCTTCGACCACATACCCACCGGCT
CCAACTGCGCGGCCTGCGGCCTTGCCCCATCAATTTTTTTAATTTTCTCTGGGGAAAAGCCTCCGGCCTG
CGGCCTGCGCGCTTCGCTTGCCGGTTGGACACCAAGTGGAAGGCGGGTCAAGGCTCGCGCAGCGACCGCG
CAGCGGCTTGGCCTTGACGCGCCTGGAACGACCCAAGCCTATGCGAGTGGGGGCAGTCGAAGGGCGAAGC
CCGCCCGCCTGCCCCCCGAGCCTCACGGCGGCGAGTGCGGGGGTTCCAAGGGGGCAGCGCCACCTTGGGC
AAGGCCGAAGGCCGCGCAGTCGATCAACAAGCCCCGGAGGGGCCACTTTTTGCCGGAGGGGGAGCCGCGC
CGAAGGCGTGGGGGAACCCCGCAGGGGTGCCCTTCTTTGGGCACCAAAGAACTAGATATAGGGCGAAATG
CGAAAGACTTAAAAATCAACAACTTAAAAAAGGGGGGTACGCAACAGCTCATTGCGGCACCCCCCGCAAT
AGCTCATTGCGTAGGTTAAAGAAAATCTGTAATTGACTGCCACTTTTACGCAACGCATAATTGTTGTCGC
GCTGCCGAAAAGTTGCAGCTGATTGCGCATGGTGCCGCAACCGTGCGGCACCCCTACCGCATGGAGATAA
GCATGGCCACGCAGTCCAGAGAAATCGGCATTCAAGCCAAGAACAAGCCCGGTCACTGGGTGCAAACGGA
ACGCAAAGCGCATGAGGCGTGGGCCGGGCTTATTGCGAGGAAACCCACGGCGGCAATGCTGCTGCATCAC
CTCGTGGCGCAGATGGGCCACCAGAACGCCGTGGTGGTCAGCCAGAAGACACTTTCCAAGCTCATCGGAC
GTTCTTTGCGGACGGTCCAATACGCAGTCAAGGACTTGGTGGCCGAGCGCTGGATCTCCGTCGTGAAGCT
CAACGGCCCCGGCACCGTGTCGGCCTACGTGGTCAATGACCGCGTGGCGTGGGGCCAGCCCCGCGACCAG
TTGCGCCTGTCGGTGTTCAGTGCCGCCGTGGTGGTTGATCACGACGACCAGGACGAATCGCTGTTGGGGC
ATGGCGACCTGCGCCGCATCCCGACCCTGTATCCGGGCGAGCAGCAACTACCGACCGGCCCCGGCGAGGA
GCCGCCCAGCCAGCCCGGCATTCCGGGCATGGAACCAGACCTGCCAGCCTTGACCGAAACGGAGGAATGG
GAACGGCGCGGGCAGCAGCGCCTGCCGATGCCCGATGAGCCGTGTTTTCTGGACGATGGCGAGCCGTTGG
AGCCGCCGACACGGGTCACGCTGCCGCGCCGGTAGCACTTGGGTTGCGCAGCAACCCGTAAGTGCGCTGT
TCCAGACTATCGGCTGTAGCCGCCTCGCCGCCCTATACCTTGTCTGCCTCCCCGCGTTGCGTCGCGGTGC
ATGGAGCCGGGCCACCTCGACCTGAATGGAAGCCGGCGGCACCTCGCTAACGGATTCACCGTTTTTATCA
GGCTCTGGGAGGCAGAATAAATGATCATATCGTCAATTATTACCTCCACGGGGAGAGCCTGAGCAAACTG
GCCTCAGGCATTTGAGAAGCACACGGTCACACTGCTTCCGGTAGTCAATAAACCGGTAAACCAGCAATAG
ACATAAGCGGCTATTTAACGACCCTGCCCTGAACCGACGACCGGGTCGAATTTGCTTTCGAATTTCTGCC
ATTCATCCGCTTATTATCACTTATTCAGGCGTAGCAACCAGGCGTTTAAGGGCACCAATAACTGCCTTAA
AAAAATTACGCCCCGCCCTGCCACTCATCGCAGTACGGCCTATTGGTTAAAAAATGAGCTGATTTAACAA
AAATTTAACGCGAATTTTAACAAAATATTAACGCTTACAATTTCCATTCGCCATTCAGGCTGCGCAACTG
TTGGGAAGGGCGATCGGTGCGGGCCTCTTCGCTATTACGCCAGCTGGCGAAAGGGGGATGTGCTGCAAGG
CGATTAAGTTGGGTAACGCCAGGGTTTTCCCAGTCACGACGTTGTAAAACGACGGCCAGTGATTAATCTT
TCTGCGAATTGAGATGACGCCACTGGCTGGGCGTCATCCCGGTTTCCCGGGTAAACACCACCGAAAAATA
GTTACTATCTTCAAAGCCACATTCGGTCGAAATATCACTGATTAACAGGCGGCTATGCTGGAGAAGATAT
TGCGCATGACACACTCTGACCTGTCGCAGATATTGATTGATGGTCATTCCAGTCTGCTGGCGAAATTGCT
GACGCAAAACGCGCTCACTGCACGATGCCTCATCACAAAATTTATCCAGCGCAAAGGGACTTTTCAGGCT
AGCCGCCAGCCGGGTAATCAGCTTATCCAGCAACGTTTCGCTGGATGTTGGCGGCAACGAATCACTGGTG
TAACGATGGCGATTCAGCAACATCACCAACTGCCCGAACAGCAACTCAGCCATTTCGTTAGCAAACGGCA
CATGCTGACTACTTTCATGCTCAAGCTGACCGATAACCTGCCGCGCCTGCGCCATCCCCATGCTACCTAA
GCGCCAGTGTGGTTGCCCTGCGCTGGCGTTAAATCCCGGAATCGCCCCCTGCCAGTCAAGATTCAGCTTC
AGACGCTCCGGGCAATAAATAATACTCTGCAAAACCAGATCGTTAACGGAAGCGTAGGAGTGTTTATCGT
CAGCATGAATGTAAAAGAGATCGCCACGGGTAATGCGATAAGGGCGATCGTTGAGTACATGCAGGCCATT
ACCGCGCCAGACAATCACCAGCTCACAAAAATCATGTGTATGTTCAGCAAAGACATCTTGCGGATAACGG
TCAGCCACAGCGACTGCCTGCTGGTCGCTGGCAAAAAAATCATCTTTGAGAAGTTTTAACTGATGCGCCA
CCGTGGCTACCTCGGCCAGAGAACGAAGTTGATTATTCGCAATATGGCGTACAAATACGTTGAGAAGATT
CGCGTTATTGCAGAAAGCCATCCCGTCCCTGGCGAATATCACGCGGTGACCAGTTAAACTCTCGGAGAAA
AAGCGTCGAAAAGTGGTTACTGTCGCTGAATCCACAGCGATAGGCGATGTCAGTAACGCTGGCCTCGCTG
TGGCGTAGCAGATGTCGGGCTTTCATCAGTCGCAGGCGGTTCAGGTATCGCTGAGGCGTCAGTCCCGTTT
GCTGCTTAAGCTGCCGATGTAGCGTACGCAGTGAAAGAGAAAATTGATCCGCCACGGCATCCCAATTCAC
CTCATCGGCAAAATGGTCCTCCAGCCAGGCCAGAAGCAAGTTGAGACGTGATGCGCTGTTTTCCAGGTTC
TCCTGCAAACTGCTTTTACGCAGCAAGAGCAGTAATTGCATAAACAGGATCTCGCGACTGGCGGTCGAGG
GTAAATCATTTTCCCCTTCCTGCTGTTCCATCTGTGCAACCAGCTGTCGCACCTGCTGCAATACGCCGTG
GTTAACGCGCCAGTGAGACGGATACTGCCCATCCAGCTCTTGTGGCAGCAACTGATTCAGCCCGGCGAGA
AACTGAAATCGATCCGGCGAGCGATACAGCACATTGGTCAGACACAGATTATCGGTATGTTCATACAGAT
GCCGATCATGATCGCGTACGAAACAGACCGTGCCACCGGTGATGGTATAGGGCTGCCCATTAAACACATG
AATACCCGTGCCATGTTCGACAATCACAATTTCATGAAAATCATGATGATGTTCAGGAAAATCCGCCTGC
GGGAGCCGGGGTTCTATCGCCACGGACGCGTTACCAGACGGAAAAAAATCCACACTATGTAATACGGTCA
TACTGGCTTCCTGATGTCGTCAACACGGCGAAATAGTAATCACGAGGTCAGGTTCTTACCTTAAATTTTC
GACGGAAAACCACGTAAAAAACGTCGATTTTTCAAGATACAGCGTGAATTTTCAGGAAATGCGGTGAGCA
TCACATCACCACAATTCAGCAAATTGTGAACATCATCACGTTCATCTTTCCCTGGTTGCCAATGGCCCAT
TTTCCTGTCAGTAACGAGAAGGTCGCGAATTCAGGCGCTTTTTAGACTGGTCGTAATGAAATTCAGCAGC
TGTCACCGGATGTGCTTTCCGGTCTGATGAGTCCGTGAGGACGAAACAGCCTCTACAAATAATTTTGTTT
AAGAACTGGGAAGAGCGCAGATTAAAGAGGAGAAATACTAGATGCGTAAAGGAGAAGAACTTTTCACTGG
AGTTGTCCCAATTCTTGTTGAATTAGATGGTGATGTTAATGGGCACAAATTTTCTGTCAGTGGAGAGGGT
GAAGGTGATGCAACATACGGAAAACTTACCCTTAAATTTATTTGCACTACTGGAAAACTACCTGTTCCAT
GGCCAACACTTGTCACTACTTTCGGTTATGGTGTTCAATGCTTTGCGAGATACCCAGATCATATGAAACA
GCATGACTTTTTCAAGAGTGCCATGCCCGAAGGTTATGTACAGGAAAGAACTATATTTTTCAAAGATGAC
GGGAACTACAAGACACGTGCTGAAGTCAAGTTTGAAGGTGATACCCTTGTTAATAGAATCGAGTTAAAAG
GTATTGATTTTAAAGAAGATGGAAACATTCTTGGACACAAATTGGAATACAACTATAACTCACACAATGT
ATACATCATGGCAGACAAACAAAAGAATGGAATCAAAGTTAACTTCAAAATTAGACACAACATTGAAGAT
GGAAGCGTTCAACTAGCAGACCATTATCAACAAAATACTCCAATTGGCGATGGCCCTGTCCTTTTACCAG
ACAACCATTACCTGTCCACACAATCTGCCCTTTCGAAAGATCCCAACGAAAAGAGAGACCACATGGTCCT
TCTTGAGTTTGTAACAGCTGCTGGGATTACACATGGCATGGATGAACTATACAAATAATAATACTAGTAG
CGGCCGCTGCAGTCCGGCAAAAAAGGGCAAGGTGTCACCACCCTGCCCTTTTTCTTTAAAACCGAAAAGA
TTACTTCGCGTTATGCAGGCTTCCTCGCTCACTGACTCGCTGCGCTCGGTCGTTCGGCTGCGGCGAGCGG
TATCAGCTCACTCAAAGGCGGTAATGCTTTCCAGTCGGGAAACCTGTCGTGCCAGCTGCATTAATGAATC
GGCCAACGCGCGGGGAGAGGCGGTTTGCGTATTGGGCGCATGCATAAAAACTGTTGTAATTCATTAAGCA
TTCTGCCGACATGGAAGCCATCACAAACGGCATGATGAACCTGAATCGCCAGCGGCATCAGCACCTTGTC
GCCTTGCGTATAATATTTGCCCATGGGGGTGGGCGAAGAACTCCAGCATGAGATCCCCGCGCTGGAGGAT
CATCCAGCCGGCGTCCCGGAAAACGATTCCGAAGCCCAACCTTTCATAGAAGGCGGCGGTGGAATCGAAA
TCTCGTGATGGCAGGTTGGGCGTCGCTTGGTCGGTCATTTCGAACCCCAGAGTCCCGCTCAGAAGAACTC
GTCAAGAAGGCGATAGAAGGCGATGCGCTGCGAATCGGGAGCGGCGATACCGTAAAGCACGAGGAAGCGG
TCAGCCCATTCGCCGCCAAGCTCTTCAGCAATATCACGGGTAGCCAACGCTATGTCCTGATAGCGGTCCG
CCACACCCAGCCGGCCACAGTCGATGAATCCAGAAAAGCGGCCATTTTCCACCATGATATTCGGCAAGCA
GGCATCGCCATGGGTCACGACGAGATCCTCGCCGTCGGGCATGCGCGCCTTGAGCCTGGCGAACAGTTCG
GCTGGCGCGAGCCCCTGATGCTCTTCGTCCAGATCATCCTGATCGACAAGACCGGCTTCCATCCGAGTAC
GTGCTCGCTCGATGCGATGTTTCGCTTGGTGGTCGAATGGGCAGGTAGCCGGATCAAGCGTATGCAGCCG
CCGCATTGCATCAGCCATGATGGATACTTTCTCGGCAGGAGCAAGGTGAGATGACAGGAGATCCTGCCCC
GGCACTTCGCCCAATAGCAGCCAGTCCCTTCCCGCTTCAGTGACAACGTCGAGCACAGCTGCGCAAGGAA
CGCCCGTCGTGGCCAGCCACGATAGCCGCGCTGCCTCGTCCTGCAGTTCATTCAGGGCACCGGACAGGTC
GGTCTTGACAAAAAGAACCGGGCGCCCCTGCGCTGACAGCCGGAACACGGCGGCATCAGAGCAGCCGATT
GTCTGTTGTGCCCAGTCATAGCCGAATAGCCTCTCCACCCAAGCGGCCGGAGAACCTGCGTGCAATCCAT
CTTGTTCAATCATGCGAAACGATCCTCATCCTGTCTCTTGATCAGATCTTGATCCCCTGCGCCATCAGAT
CCTTGGCGGCAAGAAAGCCATCCAGTTTACTTTGCAGGGCTTCCCAACCTTACCAGAGGGCGCCCCAGCT
GGCAATTCCGGTTCGCTTGCTGTCCATAAAACCGCCCAGTCTAGCTATCGCCATGTAAGCCCACTGCAAG
CTACCTGCTTTCTCTTTGCGCTTGCGTTTTCCCTTGTCCAGATAGCCCAGTAGCTGACATTCATCCCAGG
TGGCACTTTTCGTGGAAATGTGCGCGCCCGCGTTCCTGCTGGCGCTGGGCCTGTTTCTGGCGCTGGACTT
CCCGCTGTTCCGTCAGCAGCTTTTCGCCCACGGCCTTGATGATCGCGGCGGCCTTGGCCTGCATATCCCG
ATTCAACGGCCCCAGGGCGTCCAGAACGGTCTTCAGGCGCTCCCGAAGGTCTCGGGCCGTCTCTTGGGCT
TGATCGGCCTTCTTGCGCATCTCACGCGCTCCTGCGGCGGCCTGTAGGGCAGGCTCATACCCCTGCCGAA
CCGCTTTTGTCAGCCGGTCGGCCACGGCTTCCGGCGTCTCAACGCGCTTTGAGATTCCCAGCTTTTCGGC
CAATCCCTGCGGTGCATAGGCGCGTGGCTCGACCGCTTGCGGGCTGATGGTGACGTGGCCCACTGGTGGC
CGCTCCAGGGCCTCGTAGAACGCCTGAATGCGCGTGTGACGTGCCTTGCTGCCCTCGATGCCCCGTTGCA
GCCCTAGATCGGCCACAGCGGCCGCAAACGTGGTCTGGTCGCGGGTCATCTGCGCTTTGTTGCCGATGAA
CTCCTTGGCCGACAGCCTGCCGTCCTGCGTCAGCGGCACCACGAACGCGGTCATGTGCGGGCTGGTTTCG
TCACGGTGGATGCTGGCCGTCACGATGCGATCCGCCCCGTACTTGTCCGCCAGCCACTTGTGCGCCTTCT
CGAAGAACGCCGCCTGCTGTTCTTGGCTGGCCGACTTCCACCATTCCGGGCTGGCCGTCATGACGTACTC
GACCGCCAACACAGCGTCCTTGCGCCGCTTCTCTGGCAGCAACTCGCGCAGTCGGCCCATCGCTTCATCG
GTGCTGCTGGCCGCCCAGTGCTCGTTCTCTGGCGTCCTGCTGGCGTCAGCGTTGGGCGTCTCGCGCTCGC
GGTAGGCGTGCTTGAGACTGGCCGCCACGTTGCCCATTTTCGCCAGCTTCTTGCATCGCATGATCGCGTA
TGCCGCCATGCCTGCCCCTCCCTTTTGGTGTCCAACCGGCTCGACGGGGGCAGCGCAAGGCGGTGCCTCC
GGCGGGCCACTCAATGCTTGAGTATACTCACTAGACTTTGCTTCGCAAAGTAGTGACCGCCTACGGCGGC
TGCGGCGCCCTACGGGCTTGCTCTCAGGGCTTCGCCCTGCGCGGTCGCTGCGCTCCCTTGCCAGCCCGTG
GATATGTGGACGATGGCCGCGA
